Addgene plasmid #48: pcDNA-f:PGC1-L2/3A
Depositing lab: Bruce Spiegelman. Depositing organization: Dana-Farber Cancer Institute. Publication: Suppression of mitochondrial respiration through recruitment of p160 myb binding protein to PGC-1alpha: modulation by p38 MAPK. Fan M, Rhee J, St-Pierre J, Handschin C, Puigserver P, Lin J, Jaeger S, Erdjument-Bromage H, Tempst P, Spiegelman BM. Genes Dev 2004 Feb 1;18(3):278-89. Epub 2004 Jan 26. 10.1101/gad.1152204 PubMed 14744933.
Backbone
  Vector backbone: pcDNA3.1 myc-His A
  Backbone manufacturer: Invitrogen
  Backbone size w/o insert (bp): 5500
  Vector type: Mammalian Expression
Growth in bacteria
  Bacterial resistance: Ampicillin, 100 μg/mL
  Growth temperature: 37°C
  Growth strain: DH5alpha
  Copy number: High Copy
Gene/Insert
  Gene/Insert name: PGC-1a (alt names: PPAR gamma coactivator 1 alpha; PGC1a; PPAR gamma coactivator 1)
  Species: M. musculus (mouse)
  Insert size (bp): 2400
  Mutation: LXXLL at aa140 is changed to AXXLL; LLXXL at aa 208 is changed to AAXXL.
  GenBank ID: NM_008904
  Entrez Gene: Ppargc1a (a.k.a. A830037N07Rik, Gm11133, PGC-1, PPARGC-1-alpha, Pgc-1alpha, Pgc1, Pgco1, Ppargc1)
  Tag / fusion protein: flag (N terminal on insert)
  Cloning method: Restriction Enzyme; 5′ cloning site EcoRV (not destroyed); 3′ cloning site AgeI (not destroyed)
  Sequencing primers: 5′ T7
Terms and licenses: Academic/Nonprofit Terms; Industry Terms: Not Available to Industry
Depositor comments: Please see Addgene plasmid 1026 (pcDNA-f:PGC1) for wildtype sequence and map.
How to cite: pcDNA-f:PGC1-L2/3A was a gift from Bruce Spiegelman (Addgene plasmid # 48 ; http://n2t.net/addgene:48 ; RRID:Addgene_48)
