[The description below was written by a language model from this plasmid's Addgene catalogue record.]
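Description:
pcDNA-f:PGC1-L2/3A is a mammalian expression plasmid built on the Invitrogen pcDNA3.1 myc-His A backbone (about 5.5 kb without insert). It is maintained as a high-copy plasmid in E. coli under ampicillin selection. No feature table accompanies the record, so regulatory elements are not listed explicitly. Vectors of the pcDNA3.1 family normally drive the insert from the CMV immediate-early promoter, with a T7 promoter just upstream, which fits the T7 sequencing primer given here. They also usually carry a neomycin resistance cassette for selection in mammalian cells. Whether the backbone's C-terminal myc and His tags are read in frame with the insert is not stated. The only tag recorded is an N-terminal FLAG epitope on the insert.

The roughly 2.4 kb insert encodes mouse PGC-1α (Ppargc1a, PPAR gamma coactivator 1 alpha), cloned between EcoRV and AgeI sites that both remain intact. This version carries alanine substitutions in two leucine-rich motifs: the LXXLL motif at amino acid 140 is changed to AXXLL, and the LLXXL motif at amino acid 208 is changed to AAXXL. The "L2/3A" in the name reflects these changes. Motifs of this type generally mediate docking of transcriptional coactivators onto nuclear receptors and other partner proteins, so the mutant is suited to testing which PGC-1α interactions and activities depend on them. The FLAG tag allows detection and immunoprecipitation. The associated study concerns suppression of mitochondrial respiration through recruitment of p160 myb binding protein to PGC-1α and its modulation by p38 MAPK. The depositor refers users to the matching wild-type FLAG-PGC-1α construct for the reference sequence and map.
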