>Addgene plasmid #48 | pcDNA-f:PGC1-L2/3A | addgene partial sequence | sequence record 16388 | 48 with T7
GTACGAGCTCGGATCCCTAGTCCAGTGTGGTGGAATTCTGCAGATATCCGGATCACCACCATGGACTACA
AAGACGATGACGATAAAGCAAGAAGAGCATCTGTGGGATCCTGCAGCCAAGACTCTGTATGGAGTGACAT
AGAGTGTGCTGCTCTGGTTGGTGAGGACCAGCCTCTTTGCCCAGATCTTCCTGAACTTGACCTTTCTGAA
CTTGATGTGAATGACTTGGATACAGACAGCTTTCTGGGTGGATTGAAGTGGTGTAGCGACCAATCGGAAA
TCATATCCAACCAGTACAACAATGAGCCTGCGAACATATTTGAGAAGATAGATGAAGAGAATGAGGCAAA
CTTGCTAGCGGTCCTCACAGAGACACTGGACAGTCTCCCCGTGGATGAAGACGGATTGCCCTCATTTGAT
GCACTGACAGATGGAGCCGTGACCACTGACAACGAGGCCAGTCCTTCCTCCATGCCTGACGGCACCCCTC
CCCCTCAGGAGGCAGAAGAGCCGTCTCTACTTAAGAAGGCCGCACTGGCACCAGCCAACACTCAGCTCAG
CTACAATGAATGCAGCGGTCTTAGCACTCAGAACCATGCAGCAAACCACACCCACAGGATCAGAACAAAC
CCTGCCATTGTTAAGACCGAGAATTCATGGAGCAATAAAGCGAAGAGCATTTGTCAACAGCAAAAGCCAC
AAAGACGTCCCTGCTCAGAGGCTGCCAAGTATCTGACCACAAACGATGACCCTCCTCACACCAAACCCAC
AGAAAACAGGAACAGCAGCAGAGACAAATGTGCTTCCAAAAAGAAGTCCCATACACAACCGCAGTCGCAA
CATGCTCAAGCCAAACCAACAACTTTATCTCTTCCTCTGACCCCAGAGTCACCAAATGACCCCAAGGGTT
CCCCATTTGAGAACAAGACTATTGAGCGAACCTTAAGTGTGGAACTCTCTGGAACTGC
